>Addgene plasmid #216084 | pRDA_792 | addgene full sequence | sequence record 431431 | Addgene NGS Result
ACATAACAAATTGGCTGTGGTATATAAAATTATTCATAATGATAGTAGGAGGCTTGGTAGGTTTAAGAAT
AGTTTTTGCTGTACTTTCTATAGTGAATAGAGTTAGGCAGGGATATTCACCATTATCGTTTCAGACCCAC
CTCCCAACCCCGAGGGGACCCGACAGGCCCGAAGGAATAGAAGAAGAAGGTGGAGAGAGAGACAGAGACA
GATCCATTCGATTAGTGAACGGATCGGCACTGCGTGCGCCAATTCTGCAGACAAATGGCAGTATTCATCC
ACAATTTTAAAAGAAAAGGGGGGATTGGGGGGTACAGTGCAGGGGAAAGAATAGTAGACATAATAGCAAC
AGACATACAAACTAAAGAATTACAAAAACAAATTACAAAAATTCAAAATTTTCGGGTTTATTACAGGGAC
AGCAGAGATCCAGTTTGGTTAATTAAGGTACCGGGCAGAACGTCTTCACCAGTAATTTACGTGGGAAAGG
TGCTTGTGTCCCAACAGGCTAGGATATAATGCTGAAACCGTCCCCCAAGCGTTCAGGGTGGGGTTTGCTA
CAACTTCCGAGTCCAATGTGTCCGTGTTCATGATATATATGCTCAAGGGCGAGAATTGGACCTAGCTTTC
GTGTTAGTACGTAGCATGGTGACACAAGCACAGTAGATCCTGCCCGCCGATCGTATATATTAAGTTAATT
CTTATGGAATATAATAACATGTGGATGGCCAGTGGTCGGTTGTTACACGCCTACCGCGATGCTGAATGAC
CCGGACTAGAGTGGCGAAATTTATGGCGTGTGACCCGTTATGCTCCATTTCGGTCAGTGGGTCATTGCTA
GTAGTCGATTGCATTGCCATTCTCCGAGTGATTTATGGACCCCAGTGAAGACGCTTCGGAAAATCAACCT
CTGGATTACAAAATTTGTGAAAGATTGACTGGTATTCTTAACTATGTTGCTCCTTTTACGCTATGTGGAT
ACGCTGCTTTAATGCCTTTGTATCATGCTATTGCTTCCCGTATGGCTTTCATTTTCTCCTCCTTGTATAA
ATCCTGGTTGCTGTCTCTTTATGAGGAGTTGTGGCCCGTTGTCAGGCAACGTGGCGTGGTGTGCACTGTG
TTTGCTGACGCAACCCCCACTGGTTGGGGCATTGCCACCACCTGTCAGCTCCTTTCCGGGACTTTCGCTT
TCCCCCTCCCTATTGCCACGGCGGAACTCATCGCCGCCTGCCTTGCCCGCTGCTGGACAGGGGCTCGGCT
GTTGGGCACTGACAATTCCGTGGTGTTGTCGGGGAAATCATCGTCCTTTCCTTGGCTGCTCGCCTGTGTT
GCCACCTGGATTCTGCGCGGGACGTCCTTCTGCTACGTCCCTTCGGCCCTCAATCCAGCGGACCTTCCTT
CCCGCGGCCTGCTGCCGGCTCTGCGGCCTCTTCCGCGTCCTCGCCTTCGCCCTCAGACGAGTCGGATCTC
CCTTTGGGCCGCCTCCCCGCGTCGACTTTAAGACCAATGACTTACAAGGCAGCTGTAGATCTTAGCCACT
TTTTAAAAGAAAAGGGGGGACTGGAAGGGCTAATTCACTCCCAACGAAGATAAGATCTGCTTTTTGCTTG
TACTGGGTCTCTCTGGTTAGACCAGATCTGAGCCTGGGAGCTCTCTGGCTAACTAGGGAACCCACTGCTT
AAGCCTCAATAAAGCTTGCCTTGAGTGCTTCAAGTAGTGTGTGCCCGTCTGTTGTGTGACTCTGGTAACT
AGAGATCCCTCAGACCCTTTTAGTCAGTGTGGAAAATCTCTAGCAGGGCCCGTTTAAACCCGCTGATCAG
CCTCGACTGTGCCTTCTAGTTGCCAGCCATCTGTTGTTTGCCCCTCCCCCGTGCCTTCCTTGACCCTGGA
AGGTGCCACTCCCACTGTCCTTTCCTAATAAAATGAGGAAATTGCATCGCATTGTCTGAGTAGGTGTCAT
TCTATTCTGGGGGGTGGGGTGGGGCAGGACAGCAAGGGGGAGGATTGGGAAGATAATAGCAGGCATGCTG
GGGATGCGGTGGGCTCTATGGCTTCTGAGGCGGAAAGAACCAGCTGGGGCTCTAGGGGGTATCCCC
[124 nt withheld, positions 2097-2220]
C
[91 nt withheld, positions 2222-2312]
A
[49 nt withheld, positions 2314-2362]
CCTTTGACGTTGGAGTCCACGTTCTTT
[37 nt withheld, positions 2390-2426]
ACCCTATCTCGGTCTATTCTTTTGATTTATAAGGGATTTTGCCGATTTCGGCCTATTGGTTAAAAAATGA
GCTGATTTAACAAAAATTTAACGCGAATTAATTCTGTGGAATGTGTGTCAGTTAGGGTGTGGAAAGTCCC
CAGGCTCCCCAGCAGGCAGAAGTATGCAAAGCATGCATCTCAATTAGTCAGCAACCAGGTGTGGAAAGTC
CCCAGGCTCCCCAGCAGGCAGAAGTATGCAAAGCATGCATCTCAATTAGTCAGCAACCATAGTCCCGCCC
CTAACTCCGCCCATCCCGCCCCTAACTCCGCCCAGTTCCGCCCATTCTCCGCCCCATGGCTGACTAATTT
TTTTTATTTATGCAGAGGCCGAGGCCGCCTCTGCCTCTGAGCTATTCCAGAAGTAGTGAGGAGGCTTTTT
TGGAGGCCTAGGCTTTTGCAAAAAGCTCCCGGGAGCTTGTATATCCATTTTCGGATCTGATCAGCACGTG
TTGACAATTAATCATCGGCATAGTATATCGGCATAGTATAATACGACAAGGTGAGGAACTAAACCATGGC
CAAGTTGACCAGTGCCGTTCCGGTGCTCACCGCGCGCGACGTCGCCGGAGCGGTCGAGTTCTGGACCGAC
CGGCTCGGGTTCTCCCGGGACTTCGTGGAGGACGACTTCGCCGGTGTGGTCCGGGACGACGTGACCCTGT
TCATCAGCGCGGTCCAGGACCAGGTGGTGCCGGACAACACCCTGGCCTGGGTGTGGGTGCGCGGCCTGGA
CGAGCTGTACGCCGAGTGGTCGGAGGTCGTGTCCACGAACTTCCGGGACGCCTCCGGGCCGGCCATGACC
GAGATCGGCGAGCAGCCGTGGGGGCGGGAGTTCGCCCTGCGCGACCCGGCCGGCAACTGCGTGCACTTCG
TGGCCGAGGAGCAGGACTGACACGTGCTACGAGATTTCGATTCCACCGCCGCCTTCTATGAAAGGTTGGG
CTTCGGAATCGTTTTCCGGGACGCCGGCTGGATGATCCTCCAGCGCGGGGATCTCATGCTGGAGTTCTTC
GCCCACCCCAACTTGTTTATTGCAGCTTATAATGGTTACAAATAAAGCAATAGCATCACAAATTTCACAA
ATAAAGCATTTTTTTCACTGCATTCTAGTTGTGGTTTGTCCAAACTCATCAATGTATCTTATCATGTCTG
TATACCGTCGACCTCTAGCTAGAGCTTGGCGTAATCATGGTCATAGCTGTTTCCTGTGTGAAATTGTTAT
CCGCTCACAATTCCACACAACATACGAGCCGGAAGCATAAAGTGTAAAGCCTGGGGTGCCTAATGAGTGA
GCTAACTCACATTAATTGCGTTGCGCTCACTGCCCGCTTTCCAGTCGGGAAACCTGTCGTGCCAGCTGCA
TTAATGAATCGGCCAACGCGCGGGGAGAGGCGGTTTGCGTATTGGGCGCTCTTCCGCTTCCTCGCTCACT
GACTCGCTGCGCTCGGTCGTTCGGCTGCGGCGAGCGGTATCAGCTCACTCAAAGGCGGTAATACGGTTAT
CCACAGAATCAGGGGATAACGCAGGAAAGAACATGTGAGCAAAAGGCCAGCAAAAGGCCAGGAACCGTAA
AAAGGCCGCGTTGCTGGCGTTTTTCCATAGGCTCCGCCCCCCTGACGAGCATCACAAAAATCGACGCTCA
AGTCAGAGGTGGCGAAACCCGACAGGACTATAAAGATACCAGGCGTTTCCCCCTGGAAGCTCCCTCGTGC
GCTCTCCTGTTCCGACCCTGCCGCTTACCGGATACCTGTCCGCCTTTCTCCCTTCGGGAAGCGTGGCGCT
TTCTCATAGCTCACGCTGTAGGTATCTCAGTTCGGTGTAGGTCGTTCGCTCCAAGCTGGGCTGTGTGCAC
GAACCCCCCGTTCAGCCCGACCGCTGCGCCTTATCCGGTAACTATCGTCTTGAGTCCAACCCGGTAAGAC
ACGACTTATCGCCACTGGCAGCAGCCACTGGTAACAGGATTAGCAGAGCGAGGTATGTAGGCGGTGCTAC
AGAGTTCTTGAAGTGGTGGCCTAACTACGGCTACACTAGAAGAACAGTATTTGGTATCTGCGCTCTGCTG
AAGCCAGTTACCTTCGGAAAAAGAGTTGGTAGCTCTTGATCCGGCAAACAAACCACCGCTGGTAGCGGTG
GTTTTTTTGTTTGCAAGCAGCAGATTACGCGCAGAAAAAAAGGATCTCAAGAAGATCCTTTGATCTTTTC
TACGGGGTCTGACGCTCAGTGGAACGAAAACTCACGTTAAGGGATTTTGGTCATGAGATTATCAAAAAGG
ATCTTCACCTAGATCCTTTTAAATTAAAAATGAAGTTTTAAATCAATCTAAAGTATATATGAGTAAACTT
GGTCTGACAGTTACCAATGCTTAATCAGTGAGGCACCTATCTCAGCGATCTGTCTATTTCGTTCATCCAT
AGTTGCCTGACTCCCCGTCGTGTAGATAACTACGATACGGGAGGGCTTACCATCTGGCCCCAGTGCTGCA
ATGATACCGCGAGACCCACGCTCACCGGCTCCAGATTTATCAGCAATAAACCAGCCAGCCGGAAGGGCCG
AGCGCAGAAGTGGTCCTGCAACTTTATCCGCCTCCATCCAGTCTATTAATTGTTGCCGGGAAGCTAGAGT
AAGTAGTTCGCCAGTTAATAGTTTGCGCAACGTTGTTGCCATTGCTACAGGCATCGTGGTGTCACGCTCG
TCGTTTGGTATGGCTTCATTCAGCTCCGGTTCCCAACGATCAAGGCGAGTTACATGATCCCCCATGTTGT
GCAAAAAAGCGGTTAGCTCCTTCGGTCCTCCGATCGTTGTCAGAAGTAAGTTGGCCGCAGTGTTATCACT
CATGGTTATGGCAGCACTGCATAATTCTCTTACTGTCATGCCATCCGTAAGATGCTTTTCTGTGACTGGT
GAGTACTCAACCAAGTCATTCTGAGAATAGTGTATGCGGCGACCGAGTTGCTCTTGCCCGGCGTCAATAC
GGGATAATACCGCGCCACATAGCAGAACTTTAAAAGTGCTCATCATTGGAAAACGTTCTTCGGGGCGAAA
ACTCTCAAGGATCTTACCGCTGTTGAGATCCAGTTCGATGTAACCCACTCGTGCACCCAACTGATCTTCA
GCATCTTTTACTTTCACCAGCGTTTCTGGGTGAGCAAAAACAGGAAGGCAAAATGCCGCAAAAAAGGGAA
TAAGGGCGACACGGAAATGTTGAATACTCATACTCTTCCTTTTTCAATATTATTGAAGCATTTATCAGGG
TTATTGTCTCATGAGCGGATACATATTTGAATGTATTTAGAAAAATAAACAAATAGGGGTTCCGCGCACA
TTTCCCCGAAAAGTGCCACCTGACGTCGACGGATCGGGAGATCTCCCGATCCCCTATGGTGCACTCTCAG
TACAATCTGCTCTGATGCCGCATAGTTAAGCCAGTATCTGCTCCCTGCTTGTGTGTTGGAGGTCGCTGAG
TAGTGCGCGAGCAAAATTTAAGCTACAACAAGGCAAGGCTTGACCGACAATTGCATGAAGAATCTGCTTA
GGGTTAGGCGTTTTGCGCTGCTTCGCGATGTACGGGCCAGATATACGCGTTGACATTGATTATTGACTAG
TTATTAATAGTAATCAATTACGGGGTCATTAGTTCATAGCCCATATATGGAGTTCCGCGTTACATAACTT
ACGGTAAATGGCCCGCCTGGCTGACCGCCCAACGACCCCCGCCCATTGACGTCAATAATGACGTATGTTC
CCATAGTAACGCCAATAGGGACTTTCCATTGACGTCAATGGGTGGAGTATTTACGGTAAACTGCCCACTT
GGCAGTACATCAAGTGTATCATATGCCAAGTACGCCCCCTATTGACGTCAATGACGGTAAATGGCCCGCC
TGGCATTATGCCCAGTACATGACCTTATGGGACTTTCCTACTTGGCAGTACATCTACGTATTAGTCATCG
CTATTACCATGGTGATGCGGTTTTGGCAGTACATCAATGGGCGTGGATAGCGGTTTGACTCACGGGGATT
TCCAAGTCTCCACCCCATTGACGTCAATGGGAGTTTGTTTTGGCACCAAAATCAACGGGACTTTCCAAAA
TGTCGTAACAACTCCGCCCCATTGACGCAAATGGGCGGTAGGCGTGTACGGTGGGAGGTCTATATAAGCA
GCGCGTTTTGCCTGTACTGGGTCTCTCTGGTTAGACCAGATCTGAGCCTGGGAGCTCTCTGGCTAACTAG
GGAACCCACTGCTTAAGCCTCAATAAAGCTTGCCTTGAGTGCTTCAAGTAGTGTGTGCCCGTCTGTTGTG
TGACTCTGGTAACTAGAGATCCCTCAGACCCTTTTAGTCAGTGTGGAAAATCTCTAGCAGTGGCGCCCGA
ACAGGGACTTGAAAGCGAAAGGGAAACCAGAGGAGCTCTCTCGACGCAGGACTCGGCTTGCTGAAGCGCG
CACGGCAAGAGGCGAGGGGCGGCGACTGGTGAGTACGCCAAAAATTTTGACTAGCGGAGGCTAGAAGGAG
AGAGATGGGTGCGAGAGCGTCAGTATTAAGCGGGGGAGAATTAGATCGCGATGGGAAAAAATTCGGTTAA
GGCCAGGGGGAAAGAAAAAATATAAATTAAAACATATAGTATGGGCAAGCAGGGAGCTAGAACGATTCGC
AGTTAATCCTGGCCTGTTAGAAACATCAGAAGGCTGTAGACAAATACTGGGACAGCTACAACCATCCCTT
CAGACAGGATCAGAAGAACTTAGATCATTATATAATACAGTAGCAACCCTCTATTGTGTGCATCAAAGGA
TAGAGATAAAAGACACCAAGGAAGCTTTAGACAAGATAGAGGAAGAGCAAAACAAAAGTAAGACCACCGC
ACAGCAAGCGGCCGCTGATCTTCAGACCTGGAGGAGGAGATATGAGGGACAATTGGAGAAGTGAATTATA
TAAATATAAAGTAGTAAAAATTGAACCATTAGGAGTAGCACCCACCAAGGCAAAGAGAAGAGTGGTGCAG
AGAGAAAAAAGAGCAGTGGGAATAGGAGCTTTGTTCCTTGGGTTCTTGGGAGCAGCAGGAAGCACTATGG
GCGCAGCGTCAATGACGCTGACGGTACAGGCCAGACAATTATTGTCTGGTATAGTGCAGCAGCAGAACAA
TTTGCTGAGGGCTATTGAGGCGCAACAGCATCTGTTGCAACTCACAGTCTGGGGCATCAAGCAGCTCCAG
GCAAGAATCCTGGCTGTGGAAAGATACCTAAAGGATCAACAGCTCCTGGGGATTTGGGGTTGCTCTGGAA
AACTCATTTGCACCACTGCTGTGCCTTGGAATGCTAGTTGGAGTAATAAATCTCTGGAACAGATTTGGAA
TCACACGACCTGGATGGAGTGGGACAGAGAAATTAACAATTACACAAGCTTAATACACTCCTTAATTGAA
GAATCGCAAAACCAGCAAGAAAAGAATGAACAAGAATTATTGGAATTAGATAAATGGGCAAGTTTGTGGA
ATTGGTTTA
Features (pLannotate 1.2.2; 27 found; start..end, strand, type, name):
    135..235     +  CDS            Rev (fragment): human immunodeficiency virus 1 (HIV-1) Rev protein; rev; enhances nuclear export of unspliced and incompletely spliced viral mRNAs
    285..402     +  misc_feature   cPPT/CTS: central polypurine tract and central termination sequence of HIV-1
    902..1490    +  misc_feature   WPRE: woodchuck hepatitis virus posttranscriptional regulatory element
   1486..1629    +  CDS            nef (fragment): NEF_HV1LA - Experimental evidence at protein level: Swiss-Prot protein existence level 1. Extracellular Nef protein targets CD4(+) T-lymphocytes for apoptosis by interacting with CXCR4 surface receptors. From Human immunodeficiency virus type 1 group M subtype B (isolate Lai) (HIV-1).
   1615..1795    +  LTR            5' LTR (truncated): truncated 5' long terminal repeat (LTR) from HIV-1
   1827..1938    +  polyA_signal   bGH poly(A) signal: bovine growth hormone polyadenylation signal
   2055..2076    +  promoter       SV40 promoter (fragment): SV40 enhancer and early promoter
   2097..2525    +  rep_origin     f1 ori (sequence partly withheld): f1 bacteriophage origin of replication; arrow indicates direction of (+) strand synthesis
   2539..2868    +  promoter       SV40 promoter: SV40 enhancer and early promoter
   2916..2963    +  promoter       EM7 promoter: synthetic bacterial promoter&nbsp
   2982..3356    +  CDS            BleoR: antibiotic-binding protein; Sh ble from Streptoalloteichus hindustanus; confers resistance to bleomycin, phleomycin, and Zeocin™
   3366..3491    +  CDS            ble (fragment): BLE_KLEPN - Experimental evidence at protein level: Swiss-Prot protein existence level 1. Binding protein with a strong affinity to the bleomycin family of antibiotics. Binds to CL990; an antimitotic-antibiotic compound. From Klebsiella pneumoniae.
   3486..3607    +  polyA_signal   SV40 poly(A) signal: SV40 polyadenylation signal
   3680..3696    -  protein_bind   lac operator: The lac repressor binds to the lac operator to inhibit transcription in E. coli. This inhibition can be relieved by adding lactose or isopropyl-β-D-thiogalactopyranoside (IPTG). lac repressor encoded by lacI
   3704..3734    -  promoter       lac promoter: promoter for the E. coli lac operon
   3749..3770    -  protein_bind   CAP binding site: CAP binding activates transcription in the presence of cAMP. E. coli catabolite activator protein
   3783..3875    -  CDS            lacI (fragment): lac repressor; lacI; The lac repressor binds to the lac operator to inhibit transcription in E. coli. This inhibition can be relieved by adding lactose or isopropyl-β-D-thiogalactopyranoside (IPTG).
   4058..4646    -  rep_origin     ori: high-copy-number ColE1/pMB1/pBR322/pUC origin of replication
   4817..5677    -  CDS            AmpR: β-lactamase; bla; confers resistance to ampicillin, carbenicillin, and related antibiotics
   5678..5782    -  promoter       AmpR promoter: bla
   5841..5893    -  misc_feature   bom (fragment): basis of mobility region from pBR322
   6048..6427    +  enhancer       CMV enhancer: human cytomegalovirus immediate early enhancer
   6428..6627    +  promoter       CMV promoter: human cytomegalovirus (CMV) immediate early promoter
   6645..6825    +  LTR            5' LTR (truncated): truncated 5' long terminal repeat (LTR) from HIV-1
   6872..6997    +  misc_feature   HIV-1 Ψ: packaging signal of human immunodeficiency virus type 1
   6981..7344    +  CDS            HIV-1 gag (fragment): gag protein from human immunodeficiency virus 1; gag
   7490..7723    +  misc_feature   RRE: The Rev response element (RRE) of HIV-1 allows for Rev-dependent mRNA export from the nucleus to the cytoplasm.
