[The description below was written by a language model from this plasmid's Addgene catalogue record and pLannotate feature annotations shown in this document.]
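Description:
pRDA_792 is a lentiviral destination vector from a modular CRISPR vector assembly system. It is designed to receive plate and well barcodes through the "6-9" and "9-10" module positions of that scheme. It is propagated in E. coli on a high-copy ColE1/pUC-type origin with ampicillin selection (AmpR under its own bla promoter), and it also carries an f1 phage origin. The record lists a recombination-deficient growth strain, as is usual for plasmids containing repeated LTR sequences.

The 7,965 nt sequence has the layout of a third-generation lentiviral transfer plasmid. A CMV enhancer/promoter drives a truncated HIV-1 5' LTR, so genomic RNA can be made in packaging cells without Tat. This is followed by the Ψ packaging signal with a gag fragment, the Rev response element for Rev-dependent nuclear export, and the cPPT/CTS, which aids nuclear import of the reverse-transcribed genome. Downstream lie a WPRE to enhance transcript stability and expression, a second truncated LTR element annotated with an adjacent nef fragment (occupying the 3' LTR position), and a bGH polyadenylation signal.

Roughly 500 nt between the cPPT/CTS and the WPRE carries no annotated features. This is presumably where the modules are assembled, although the record does not state the cloning sites or the cloning method. No internal promoter, guide RNA scaffold, Cas gene or mammalian selection marker is annotated within the proviral region, so these functions would have to come from inserted modules. Outside the LTRs, an SV40 promoter/EM7 promoter–BleoR–SV40 poly(A) cassette provides a Zeocin-type resistance marker, and lac promoter/operator remnants are backbone carryover. The vector's recorded use is as a backbone for building barcoded lentiviral constructs.
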