Addgene plasmid #216084: pRDA_792
Purpose: for adding plate and well barcodes via 6-9 and 9-10 modules, destination vector
Depositing lab: John Doench. Depositing organization: Broad Institute. Publication: Modular vector assembly enables rapid assessment of emerging CRISPR technologies. McGee AV, Liu YV, Griffith AL, Szegletes ZM, Wen B, Kraus C, Miller NW, Steger RJ, Escude Velasco B, Bosch JA, Zirin JD, Viswanatha R, Sontheimer EJ, Goodale A, Greene MA, Green TM, Doench JG. Cell Genom. 2024 Mar 13;4(3):100519. doi: 10.1016/j.xgen.2024.100519. PubMed 38484704.
Backbone
  Vector backbone: pRDA_792
  Vector type: Mammalian Expression, Lentiviral ; Destination
Growth in bacteria
  Bacterial resistance: Ampicillin, 100 μg/mL
  Growth temperature: 37°C
  Growth strain: NEB Stable
  Copy number: Unknown
Gene/Insert
  Gene/Insert name: for adding plate and well barcodes via 6-9 and 9-10 modules
  Species: Other
  Cloning method: Unknown
Resource information
  A portion of this plasmid was derived from a plasmid made by: Genscript ID: U9311HC220-2
Terms and licenses: Academic/Nonprofit Terms; Industry Terms: Not Available to Industry
Depositor comments: Please visit https://www.biorxiv.org/content/10.1101/2023.10.25.564061v1 for bioRxiv preprint.
How to cite: pRDA_792 was a gift from John Doench (Addgene plasmid # 216084 ; http://n2t.net/addgene:216084 ; RRID:Addgene_216084)
